>Addgene plasmid #8477 | myc GbetaL mutant 1 | addgene full sequence | sequence record 220600 | Addgene NGS Result
GGATCTTCTTGAGATCCTTTTTTTCTGCGCGTAATCTGCTGCTTGCAAACAAAAAAACCACCGCTACCAG
CGGTGGTTTGTTTGCCGGATCAAGAGCTACCAACTCTTTTTCCGAAGGTAACTGGCTTCAGCAGAGCGCA
GATACCAAATACTGTTCTTCTAGTGTAGCCGTAGTTAGGCCACCACTTCAAGAACTCTGTAGCACCGCCT
ACATACCTCGCTCTGCTAATCCTGTTACCAGTGGCTGCTGCCAGTGGCGATAAGTCGTGTCTTACCGGGT
TGGACTCAAGACGATAGTTACCGGATAAGGCGCAGCGGTCGGGCTGAACGGGGGGTTCGTGCACACAGCC
CAGCTTGGAGCGAACGACCTACACCGAACTGAGATACCTACAGCGTGAGCTATGAGAAAGCGCCACGCTT
CCCGAAGGGAGAAAGGCGGACAGGTATCCGGTAAGCGGCAGGGTCGGAACAGGAGAGCGCACGAGGGAGC
TTCCAGGGGGAAACGCCTGGTATCTTTATAGTCCTGTCGGGTTTCGCCACCTCTGACTTGAGCGTCGATT
TTTGTGATGCTCGTCAGGGGGGCGGAGCCTATGGAAAAACGCCAGCAACGCGGCCTTTTTACGGTTCCTG
GCCTTTTGCTGGCCTTTTGCTCACATGTTCTTTCCTGCGTTATCCCCTGATTCTGTGGATAACCGTATTA
CCGCCTTTGAGTGAGCTGATACCGCTCGCCGCAGCCGAACGACCGAGCGCAGCGAGTCAGTGAGCGAGGA
AGCGGAAGAGCGCCCAATACGCAAACCGCCTCTCCCCGCGCGTTGGCCGATTCATTAATGCAGCTGGCAC
GACAGGTTTCCCGACTGGAAAGCGGGCAGTGAGCGCAACGCAATTAATGTGAGTTAGCTCACTCATTAGG
CACCCCAGGCTTTACACTTTATGCTTCCGGCTCGTATGTTGTGTGGAATTGTGAGCGGATAACAATTTCA
CACAGGAAACAGCTATGACATGATTACGAATTAATTCGAGCTCGCCCGACATTGATTATTGACTAGTTAT
TAATAGTAATCAATTACGGGGTCATTAGTTCATAGCCCATATATGGAGTTCCGCGTTACATAACTTACGG
TAAATGGCCCGCCTGGCTGACCGCCCAACGACCCCCGCCCATTGACGTCAATAATGACGTATGTTCCCAT
AGTAACGCCAATAGGGACTTTCCATTGACGTCAATGGGTGGAGTATTTACGGTAAACTGCCCACTTGGCA
GTACATCAAGTGTATCATATGCCAAGTACGCCCCCTATTGACGTCAATGACGGTAAATGGCCCGCCTGGC
ATTATGCCCAGTACATGACCTTATGGGACTTTCCTACTTGGCAGTACATCTACGTATTAGTCATCGCTAT
TACCATGGTGATGCGGTTTTGGCAGTACATCAATGGGCGTGGATAGCGGTTTGACTCACGGGGATTTCCA
AGTCTCCACCCCATTGACGTCAATGGGAGTTTGTTTTGGCACCAAAATCAACGGGACTTTCCAAAATGTC
GTAACAACTCCGCCCCATTGACGCAAATGGGCGGTAGGCGTGTACGGTGGGAGGTCTATATAAGCAGAGC
TCGTTTAGTGAACCGTCAGATCGCCTGGAGACGCCATCCACGCTGTTTTGACCTCCATAGAAGACACCGG
GACCGATCCAGCCTCCGCGGCCGGGAACGGTGCATTGGAACGCGGATTCCCCGTGCCAAGAGTGACGTAA
GTACCGCCTATAGAGTCTATAGGCCCACCCCCTTGGCTTCGTTAGAACGCGGCTACAATTAATACATAAC
CTTATGTATCATACACATACGATTTAGGTGACACTATAGAATAACATCCACTTTGCCTTTCTCTCCACAG
GTGTCCACTCCCAGGTCCAACTGCACCTCGGTTCTATCGATTGAATTCCCGAACCGACAGTCGGTCTCTT
CACCAAGGCCATTCGCGCCACCATGGAGCAAAAGCTCATTTCTGAGGAAGATCTCAATGGTGGTGGTGGT
GGGTCGACGATGAACACCTCCCCAGGCACGGTGGGCAGTGACCCGGTCATCCTGGCCACTGCAGGCTACG
ACCACACCGTGCGCTTCTGGCAGGCCCACAGCGGCATCTGCACCCGGACGGTGCAGCACCAGGCCTCCCA
AGTGAATGCCTTGGAGGTCACACCGGACCGCAGCATGATTGCTGCTGCAGGTTACCAGCACATCCGCATG
TATGATCTCAACTCCAATAACCCTAACCCCATCATCAGCTACGACGGCGTCAACAAGAACATCGCGTCTG
TGGGCTTCCACGAAGACGGCCGCTGGATGTACACGGGCGGCGAGGACTGCACAGCCAGGATCTGGGACCT
CAGGTCCCGGAACCTGCAGTGCCAGCGGATCTTCCAGGTGAACGCACCCATTAACTGCGTGTGCCTGCAC
CCCAACCAGGCAGAGCTCATCGTGGGTGACCAGAGCGGGGCTATCCACATCTGGGACTTGAAAACAGACC
ACAACGAGCAGCTGATCCCTGAGCCCGAGGTCTCCATCACGTCCGCCCACATCGATCCCGACGCCAGCTA
CATGGCAGCTGTCAATAGCACCGGAAACTGCTATGTCTGGAATCTGACGGGGGGCATTGGTGACGAGGTG
ACCCAGCTCATCCCCAAGACTAAGATCCCTGCCCACACGCGCTACGCCCTGCAGTGTCGCTTCAGCCCCG
ACTCCACGCTCCTCGCCACCTGCTCGGCTGATCAGACGTGCAAGATCTGGAGGACGTCCAACTTCTCCCT
GATGACGGAGCTGAGCATCAAGAGCGGCAACCCCGGGGAGTCCTCCCGCGGCTGGATGTGGGGCTGCGCC
TTCTCGGGGGACTCCCAGTACATCGTCACTGCTTCCTCGGACAACCTGGCCCGGCTCTGGTGTGTGGAGA
CTGGAGAGATCAAGAGAGAGTATGGCGGCCACCAGAAGGCTGTTGTCTGCCTGGCCTTCAATGACAGTGT
GCTGGGCTAGGCGGCCGCTAAGTAAGTAAGGATCCCCAGCTTGGCCGCCATGGCCCAACTTGTTTATTGC
AGCTTATAATGGTTACAAATAAAGCAATAGCATCACAAATTTCACAAATAAAGCATTTTTTTCACTGCAT
TCTAGTTGTGGTTTGTCCAAACTCATCAATGTATCTTATCATGTCTGGATCGGGAATTAATTCGGCGCAG
CACCATGGCCTGAAATAACCTCTGAAAGAGGAACTTGGTTAGGTACCTTCTGAGGCGGAAAGAACCAGCT
GTGGAATGTGTGTCAGTTAGGGTGTGGAAAGTCCCCAGGCTCCCCAGCAGGCAGAAGTATGCAAAGCATG
CATCTCAATTAGTCAGCAACCAGGTGTGGAAAGTCCCCAGGCTCCCCAGCAGGCAGAAGTATGCAAAGCA
TGCATCTCAATTAGTCAGCAACCATAGTCCCGCCCCTAACTCCGCCCATCCCGCCCCTAACTCCGCCCAG
TTCCGCCCATTCTCCGCCCCATGGCTGACTAATTTTTTTTATTTATGCAGAGGCCGAGGCCGCCTCGGCC
TCTGAGCTATTCCAGAAGTAGTGAGGAGGCTTTTTTGGAGGCCTAGGCTTTTGCAAAAAGCTGTTAACAG
CTTGGCACTGGCCGTCGTTTTACAACGTCGTGACTGGGAAAACCCTGGCGTTACCCAACTTAATCGCCTT
GCAGCACATCCCCCTTTCGCCAGCTGGCGTAATAGCGAAGAGGCCCGCACCGATCGCCCTTCCCAACAGT
TGCGCAGCCTGAATGGCGAATGGCGCCTGATGCGGTATTTTCTCCTTACGCATCTGTGCGGTATTTCACA
CCGCATA
[142 nt withheld, positions 3858-3999]
C
[141 nt withheld, positions 4001-4141]
CCTTTGACGTTGGAGTCCACGTTCTTT
[37 nt withheld, positions 4169-4205]
ACCCTATCTCGGGCTATTCTTTTGATTTATAAGGGATTTTGCCGATTTCGGCCTATTGGTTAAAAAATGA
GCTGATTTAACAAAAATTTAACGCGAATTTTAACAAAATATTAACGTTTACAATTTTATGGTGCACTCTC
AGTACAATCTGCTCTGATGCCGCATAGTTAAGCCAGCCCCGACACCCGCCAACACCCGCTGACGCGCCCT
GACGGGCTTGTCTGCTCCCGGCATCCGCTTACAGACAAGCTGTGACCGTCTCCGGGAGCTGCATGTGTCA
GAGGTTTTCACCGTCATCACCGAAACGCGCGAGACGAAAGGGCCTCGTGATACGCCTATTTTTATAGGTT
AATGTCATGATAATAATGGTTTCTTAGACGTCAGGTGGCACTTTTCGGGGAAATGTGCGCGGAACCCCTA
TTTGTTTATTTTTCTAAATACATTCAAATATGTATCCGCTCATGAGACAATAACCCTGATAAATGCTTCA
ATAATATTGAAAAAGGAAGAGTATGAGTATTCAACATTTCCGTGTCGCCCTTATTCCCTTTTTTGCGGCA
TTTTGCCTTCCTGTTTTTGCTCACCCAGAAACGCTGGTGAAAGTAAAAGATGCTGAAGATCAGTTGGGTG
CACGAGTGGGTTACATCGAACTGGATCTCAACAGCGGTAAGATCCTTGAGAGTTTTCGCCCCGAAGAACG
TTTTCCAATGATGAGCACTTTTAAAGTTCTGCTATGTGGCGCGGTATTATCCCGTATTGACGCCGGGCAA
GAGCAACTCGGTCGCCGCATACACTATTCTCAGAATGACTTGGTTGAGTACTCACCAGTCACAGAAAAGC
ATCTTACGGATGGCATGACAGTAAGAGAATTATGCAGTGCTGCCATAACCATGAGTGATAACACTGCGGC
CAACTTACTTCTGACAACGATCGGAGGACCGAAGGAGCTAACCGCTTTTTTGCACAACATGGGGGATCAT
GTAACTCGCCTTGATCGTTGGGAACCGGAGCTGAATGAAGCCATACCAAACGACGAGCGTGACACCACGA
TGCCTGTAGCAATGGCAACAACGTTGCGCAAACTATTAACTGGCGAACTACTTACTCTAGCTTCCCGGCA
ACAATTAATAGACTGGATGGAGGCGGATAAAGTTGCAGGACCACTTCTGCGCTCGGCCCTTCCGGCTGGC
TGGTTTATTGCTGATAAATCTGGAGCCGGTGAGCGTGGGTCTCGCGGTATCATTGCAGCACTGGGGCCAG
ATGGTAAGCCCTCCCGTATCGTAGTTATCTACACGACGGGGAGTCAGGCAACTATGGATGAACGAAATAG
ACAGATCGCTGAGATAGGTGCCTCACTGATTAAGCATTGGTAACTGTCAGACCAAGTTTACTCATATATA
CTTTAGATTGATTTAAAACTTCATTTTTAATTTAAAAGGATCTAGGTGAAGATCCTTTTTGATAATCTCA
TGACCAAAATCCCTTAACGTGAGTTTTCGTTCCACTGAGCGTCAGACCCCGTAGAAAAGATCAAA
Features (pLannotate 1.2.2; 21 found; start..end, strand, type, name):
      9..597     +  rep_origin     ori: high-copy-number ColE1/pMB1/pBR322/pUC origin of replication
    780..872     +  CDS            lacI (fragment): lac repressor; lacI; The lac repressor binds to the lac operator to inhibit transcription in E. coli. This inhibition can be relieved by adding lactose or isopropyl-β-D-thiogalactopyranoside (IPTG).
    885..906     +  protein_bind   CAP binding site: CAP binding activates transcription in the presence of cAMP. E. coli catabolite activator protein
    921..951     +  promoter       lac promoter: promoter for the E. coli lac operon
    959..975     +  protein_bind   lac operator: The lac repressor binds to the lac operator to inhibit transcription in E. coli. This inhibition can be relieved by adding lactose or isopropyl-β-D-thiogalactopyranoside (IPTG). lac repressor encoded by lacI
   1028..1407    +  enhancer       CMV enhancer: human cytomegalovirus immediate early enhancer
   1408..1611    +  promoter       CMV promoter: human cytomegalovirus (CMV) immediate early promoter
   1747..1790    +  intron         CMV intron (fragment): modified intron A from human cytomegalovirus
   1842..1860    +  promoter       SP6 promoter: promoter for bacteriophage SP6 RNA polymerase
   1864..1901    +  CDS            IgH signal sequence (fragment): signal sequence from the mouse immunoglobulin heavy chain variable region
   1986..2005    +  CDS            Myc (fragment): Myc (human c-Myc proto-oncogene) epitope tag
   2040..3017    +  CDS            MLST8: LST8_HUMAN - Also known as GBL, LST8. Experimental evidence at protein level: Swiss-Prot protein existence level 1. Subunit of both mTORC1 and mTORC2, which regulates cell growth and survival in response to nutrient and hormonal signals. mTORC1 is activated in response to growth factors or amino acids. Growth factor-stimulated mTORC1 activation involves a AKT1-mediated phosphorylation of TSC1-TSC2, which leads to the activation of the RHEB GTPase that potently activates the protein kinase activity of mTORC1. Amino acid-signaling to mTORC1 requires its relocalization to the lysosomes mediated b
   3067..3201    +  polyA_signal   SV40 poly(A) signal: SV40 polyadenylation signal
   3270..3627    +  promoter       SV40 promoter: SV40 enhancer and early promoter
   3646..3800    +  CDS            lacZα (fragment): LacZα fragment of β-galactosidase; lacZ fragment
   3806..3857    -  misc_feature   bom (fragment): basis of mobility region from pBR322
   3876..4256    +  rep_origin     M13 ori (sequence partly withheld): M13 bacteriophage origin of replication; arrow indicates direction of (+) strand synthesis
   4332..4381    -  misc_feature   bom (fragment): basis of mobility region from pBR322
   4483..4518    -  CDS            rop (fragment): Rop protein, which maintains plasmids at low copy number; rop
   4613..4717    +  promoter       AmpR promoter: bla
   4718..5578    +  CDS            AmpR: β-lactamase; bla; confers resistance to ampicillin, carbenicillin, and related antibiotics
