[The description below was written by a language model from this plasmid's Addgene catalogue record and pLannotate feature annotations shown in this document.]
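Description:
myc GbetaL mutant 1 is a mammalian expression plasmid built on the pRK5 backbone that encodes human GbetaL (G protein beta subunit-like; gene symbol MLST8, also known as LST8) carrying a D42A point substitution and an N-terminal myc epitope tag supplied by the vector. The insert of about 1.1 kb was placed between SalI and NotI sites, and the sequenced plasmid is about 5.7 kb. It is propagated in E. coli through a high-copy ColE1/pUC-type origin and selected with ampicillin via the β-lactamase gene. An M13 phage origin is also present, along with short remnants of lac, bom and rop sequences that reflect the backbone's cloning history rather than functional modules.

Expression in mammalian cells is driven by the human cytomegalovirus immediate early enhancer and promoter, followed by a fragment of CMV intron A. An SP6 promoter lies just upstream of the coding region, serving as a sequencing primer site and potentially allowing in vitro transcription. The myc tag precedes the MLST8 open reading frame, and an SV40 polyadenylation signal terminates the transcript. An SV40 enhancer/early promoter region lies downstream, with no mammalian selection marker annotated, so the plasmid is suited to transient transfection. A short annotated match to an IgH signal sequence upstream of the tag is a fragment whose significance the record does not clarify.

MLST8 is a subunit of the mTORC1 and mTORC2 complexes. The associated study characterised GbetaL as a positive regulator of the rapamycin-sensitive pathway that affects the raptor–mTOR interaction. The tagged mutant would typically be compared with wild-type protein in immunoprecipitation or signalling assays, although the record does not state the specific effect of D42A.
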