Addgene plasmid #8477: myc GbetaL mutant 1
Depositing lab: David Sabatini. Depositing organization: Whitehead Institute for Biomedical Research. Publication: GbetaL, a positive regulator of the rapamycin-sensitive pathway required for the nutrient-sensitive interaction between raptor and mTOR. Kim DH, Sarbassov DD, Ali SM, Latek RR, Guntur KV, Erdjument-Bromage H, Tempst P, Sabatini DM. Mol Cell 2003 Apr;11(4):895-904. 10.1016/S1097-2765(03)00114-X PubMed 12718876.
Backbone
  Vector backbone: prk5
  Backbone size w/o insert (bp): 4716
  Vector type: Mammalian Expression
Growth in bacteria
  Bacterial resistance: Ampicillin, 100 μg/mL
  Growth temperature: 37°C
  Growth strain: DH5alpha
  Copy number: High Copy
Gene/Insert
  Gene/Insert name: GbetaL (alt name: G protein beta subunit-like)
  Species: H. sapiens (human)
  Insert size (bp): 1080
  Mutation: D42A
  Entrez Gene: MLST8 (a.k.a. GBL, GbetaL, LST8, POP3, WAT1)
  Tag / fusion protein: myc (N terminal on backbone)
  Cloning method: Restriction Enzyme; 5′ cloning site sal (unknown if destroyed); 3′ cloning site not (unknown if destroyed)
  Sequencing primers: 5′ SP6
Resource information
  A portion of this plasmid was derived from a plasmid made by: we cloned this gene
Terms and licenses: Academic/Nonprofit Terms; Industry Terms: Not Available to Industry
How to cite: myc GbetaL mutant 1 was a gift from David Sabatini (Addgene plasmid # 8477 ; http://n2t.net/addgene:8477 ; RRID:Addgene_8477)
